>Addgene plasmid #60293 | pGL4.23 C3_7 | addgene partial sequence | sequence record 97979 | RVprimer3 5'-CTAGCAAAATAGGCTGTCCC-3'
TTCTCTGGCCTAACTGGCCGGTACCTGAGCTCCCGTCGACGAATTCTGCAGATATCACAAGTTTGTACAA
AAAAGCAGGCTCCGCGGCCGCCCCCTTCATGGATTCAGGCCATTCCTGTCAACCTGACTTTCCACACCCT
CGGGGGAGCTTGGCTTGGCTGGCTTGGTCCCTGCCCTGTCCTCCACAGCTGTTCCACAAGCACTTTGAGT
GCTCCTGCTGCTGTAAGGTTATCTCAGGAAGCCCTGGATACAATCCCTCCATGTTATTTCTCTTCCCATC
TTACTTAACCTCTCATATTAGCGACAATAACAGTCACTAGGATGTCAGAGGCCCATCTGTGAGGGGCTAA
TTGATTTCCCTCCATCACTCTCAATTTATTTTCTTTTTCCTCACCTCCAGAAGCACTCCCGGAACCAAAG
GCCAGGGCAACAGCTCATGTTGGCAAAATCCTGCTTTTATTATTCCTTCCCTGGCAACAATTATTTATCC
AGCTTGTGAAGTGACTGAGGACATCACACCGACCATCTGTTTCCCTCTGTCTGAATGCGTTAATGTAGTT
AGACTCCATTTCCAGGAACAGCTCACTGATGCTGCCTGCGTTTTCTCCATTTGCCTTTGCCAGCTTTGGC
TGCGTCTTCACTGGGGTTGGCATTTTCACTTCACACTTGTTCATTTGATTAGCAGCTTCCTCTTGCGAAT
TAACTGT
