>Addgene plasmid #60293 | pGL4.23 C3_7 | addgene partial sequence | sequence record 98051 | ColEterm 5'-agctgataccgctcgccgcagccgaacg-3'
AGTTGCATGATAAAGAAGACAGTCATAAGTGCGGCGACGATAGTCATGCCCCGCGCCCACCGGAAGGAGC
TGACTGGGTTGAAGGCTCTCAAGGGCATCGGTCGACGGATCCTTATCGATTTTACCACATTTGTAGAGGT
TTTACTTGCTTTAAAAAACCTCCCACACCTCCCCCTGAACCTGAAACATAAAATGAATGCAATTGTTGTT
GTTAACTTGTTTATTGCAGCTTATAATGGTTACAAATAAAGCAATAGCATCACAAATTTCACAAATAAAG
CATTTTTTTCACTGCATTCTAGTTGTGGTTTGTCCAAACTCATCAATGTATCTTATCATGTCTGCTCGAA
GCGGCCGGCCGCCCCGACTCTAGAATTATTACACGGCGATCTTGCCGCCCTTCTTGGCCTTAATGAGAAT
CTCGCGGATCTTGCGGGCGTCCAACTTGCCGGTCAGTCCTTTAGGCACCTCGTCCACGAACAC
