[The description below was written by a language model from this plasmid's Addgene catalogue record.]
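Description:
pGL4.23 C3_7 is a mammalian luciferase reporter plasmid built on pGL4.23-GW, a Gateway-adapted version of the pGL4.23 minimal-promoter reporter backbone (listed as 4283 bp without insert). It is propagated in E. coli under ampicillin selection. The record lists copy number as unknown and includes no feature table, so the bacterial origin and other backbone elements are not itemised.

The insert is a human genomic fragment annotated as an SLC30A8 enhancer, a region classified as an active enhancer in human pancreatic islets. SLC30A8 is also known as ZnT8. The depositor maps the fragment to chromosome 8 in the hg18 assembly, spanning roughly 850 bp. It was amplified from genomic DNA and transferred into the reporter by Gateway recombination, which places it alongside a minimal promoter that drives the luc2 firefly luciferase gene. The catalogue lists luciferase as a C-terminal "tag", but the insert is a non-coding regulatory sequence, so luc2 serves as a transcriptional readout rather than a fusion partner.

On its own the minimal promoter gives only low basal transcription, so luciferase output above that of the empty vector reflects the ability of the cloned fragment to stimulate transcription in the transfected cell type. The construct is therefore suited to transient transfection assays that test enhancer activity, for example comparing islet-derived or beta-cell lines with unrelated cells. It comes from a study of pancreatic islet enhancer clusters and their enrichment for type 2 diabetes risk-associated variants. The record does not state the orientation of the fragment relative to the promoter.
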