Addgene plasmid #60293: pGL4.23 C3_7
Purpose: This plasmid contains a human pancreatic islet active enhancer, a minimal promoter and a luc2 gene.
Depositing lab: Jorge Ferrer. Depositing organization: Imperial College London. Publication: Pancreatic islet enhancer clusters enriched in type 2 diabetes risk-associated variants. Pasquali L, Gaulton KJ, Rodriguez-Segui SA, Mularoni L, Miguel-Escalada I, Akerman I, Tena JJ, Moran I, Gomez-Marin C, van de Bunt M, Ponsa-Cobas J, Castro N, Nammo T, Cebola I, Garcia-Hurtado J, Maestro MA, Pattou F, Piemonti L, Berney T, Gloyn AL, Ravassard P, Gomez-Skarmeta JL, Muller F, McCarthy MI, Ferrer J. Nat Genet. 2014 Feb;46(2):136-43. doi: 10.1038/ng.2870. Epub 2014 Jan 12. PubMed 24413736.
Backbone
  Vector backbone: pGL4.23-GW
  Backbone manufacturer: Ferrer Lab
  Backbone size w/o insert (bp): 4283
  Vector type: Mammalian Expression, Luciferase
Growth in bacteria
  Bacterial resistance: Ampicillin, 100 μg/mL
  Growth temperature: 37°C
  Growth strain: DH5alpha
  Copy number: Unknown
Gene/Insert
  Gene/Insert name: SLC30A8 enhancer (alt name: SLC30A8)
  Species: H. sapiens (human)
  Entrez Gene: SLC30A8 (a.k.a. ZNT8, ZnT-8)
  Tag / fusion protein: Luciferase (C terminal on backbone)
  Cloning method: Gateway Cloning
  Sequencing primers: 5′ RVprimer3 (Promega): CTAGCAAAATAGGCTGTCCC
Terms and licenses: Academic/Nonprofit Terms; Industry Terms: Not Available to Industry
Depositor comments: chromosome : chr8; start: 118326349 end: 118327201 (genomic position corresponds to the version of the human genome hg18) Fw primer used for cloning: CACCGGAGGTCAGAGTTGCCTACA Rv primer used for cloning: CATGGATTCAGGCCATTCCTGTCA
How to cite: pGL4.23 C3_7 was a gift from Jorge Ferrer (Addgene plasmid # 60293 ; http://n2t.net/addgene:60293 ; RRID:Addgene_60293)
